>Addgene plasmid #147588 | pAc5.1B-lambdaN-HA-DmeIF4Ga_578-650-CG32016-E_T | depositor full sequence | sequence record 290035 | Full Sequence
CTTCAAGGAATTAATTCTATATTCTAAAAACACAAATGATACTTCTAAAAAAAATCATGAATGGCATCAA
CTCTGAATCAAATCTTTGCAGATGCACCTACTTCTCATTTCCACTGTCACATCATTTTTCCAGATCTCGC
TGCCTGTTATGTGGCCCACAAACCAAGACACGTTTTATGGCCATTAAAGCTGGCTGATCGTCGCCAAACA
CCAAATACATATCAATATGTACATTCGAGAAAGAAGCGATCAAAGAAGCGTCTTCGGGCGAGTAGGAGAA
TGCGGAGGAGAAGGAGAACGAGCTGATCTAGTATCTCTCCACAATCCAATGCCAACTGACCAACTGGCCA
TATTCGGAGCAATTTGAAGCCAATTTCCATCGCCTGGCGATCGCTCCATTCTTGGCTATATGTTTTTCAC
CGTTCCCGGGGCCATTTTCAAAGACTCGTCGGTAAGATAAGATTGTGTCACTCGCTGTCTCTCTTCATTT
GTCGAAGAATGCTGAGGAATTTCGCGATGACGTCGGCGAGTATTTTGAAGAATGAGAATAATTTGTATTT
ATACGAAAATCAGTTAGTGGAATTTTCTACAAAAACATGTTATCTATAGATAATTTTGTTGCAAAATATG
TTGACTATGACAAAGATTGTATGTATATACCTTTAATGTATTCTCATTTTCTTATGTATTTATAATGGCA
ATGATGATACTGATGATATTTTAAGATGATGCCAGACCACAGGCTGATTTCTGCGTCTTTTGCCGAACGC
AGTGCATGTGCGGTTGTTGTTTTTTGGAATAGTTTCAATTTTCGGACTGTCCGCTTTGATTTCAGTTTCT
TGGCTTATTCAAAAAGCAAAGTAAAGCCAAAAAAGCGAGATGGCAATACCAAATGCGGCAAAACGGTAGT
GGAAGGAAAGGGGTGCGGGGCAGCGGAAGGAAGGGTGGGGCGGGGCGTGGCGGGGTCTGTGGCTGGGCGC
GACGTCACCGACGTTGGAGCCACTCCTTTGACCATGTGTGCGTGTGTGTATTATTCGTGTCTCGCCACTC
GCCGGTTGTTTTTTTCTTTTTATCTCGCTCTCTCTAGCGCCATCTCGTACGCATGCTCAACGCACCGCAT
GTTGCCGTGTCCTTTATGCGTCATTTTGGCTCGAAATAGGCAATTATTTAAACAAAGATTAGTCAACGAA
AACGCTAAAATAAATAAGTCTACAATATGGTTACTTATTGCCATGTGTGTGCAGCCAACGATAGCAACAA
AAGCAACAACACAGTGGCTTTCCCTCTTTCACTTTTTGTTTGCAAGCGCGTGCGAGCAAGACGGCACGAC
CGGCAAACGCAATTACGCTGACAAAGAGCAGACGAAGTTTTGGCCGAAAAACATCAAGGCGCCTGATACG
AATGCATTTGCAATAACAATTGCGATATTTAATATTGTTTATGAAGCTGTTTGACTTCAAAACACACAAA
AAAAAAAATAAAACAAATTATTTGAAAGAGAATTAGGAATCGGACAGCTTATCGTTACGGGCTAACAGCA
CACCGAGACGAAATAGCTTACCTGACGTCACAGCCTCTGGAAGAACTGCCGCCAAGCAGAGAGAGAGAGA
AAAAGAGGGAGAGCAGCTTAGACCGCATGTGCTTGTGTGTGAGGCGTCTCTCTCTTCGTCTCCTGTTTGC
GCAAACGCATAGACTGCACTGAGAAAATCGATTACCTATTTTTTATGAATGAATATTTGCACTATTACTA
TTCAAAACTATTAAGATAGCAATCACATTCAATAGCCAAATACTATACCACCTGAGCGATGCAACGAAAT
GATCAATTTGAGCAAAAATGCTGCATATTTAGGACGGCATCATTATAGAAATGCTTCTTGCTGTGTACTT
TTCTCTCGTCTGGCAGCTGTTTCGCCGTTATTGTTAAAACCGGCTTAAGTTAGGTGTGTTTTCTACGACT
AGTGATGCCCCTACTAGAAGATGTGTGTTGCACAAATGTCCCTGAATAACCAATTTGAAGTGCAGATAGC
AGTAAACGTAAGCTAATATGAATATTATTTAACTGTAATGTTTTAATATCGCTGGACATTACTAATAAAC
CCACTATAAACACATGTACATATGTATGTTTTGGCATACAATGAGTAGTTGGGGAAAAAATGTGTAAAAG
CACCGTGACCATCACAGCATAAAGATAACCAGCTGAAGTATCGAATATGAGTAACCCCCAAATTGAATCA
CATGCCGCAACTGATAGGACCCATGGAAGTACACTCTTCATGGCGATATACAAGACACACACAAGCACGA
ACACCCAGTTGCGGAGGAAATTCTCCGTAAATGAAAACCCAATCGGCGAACAATTCATACCCATATATGG
TAAAAGTTTTGAACGCGACTTGAGAGCGGAGAGCATTGCGGCTGATAAGGTTTTAGCGCTAAGCGGGCTT
TATAAAACGGGCTGCGGGACCAGTTTTCATATCACTACCGTTTGAGTTCTTGTGCTGTGTGGATACTCCT
CCCGACACAAAGCCGCTCCATCAGCCAGCAGTCGTCTAATCCAGAGACCCCGGATCGGGGTACCAACATG
GACGCACAAACACGACGACGTGAGCGTCGCGCTGAGAAACAAGCTCAATGGAAAGCTGCAAACGGTGGAT
CTCCTCCACATATGGCTTACCCATACGATGTTCCAGATTACGCTCCTCCAAGCTTTCCAGAGACTACCCT
TAACGATAAACAGGACTCTACTGACCTAAAAGTGAAAGTGTCTGCGAAAATTTCATCTATCATAAACTAT
AATGAGGGTCAATGGTCACCAAACAATCCAAGCGGAAAAAAACAATACGACCGAGAACAGTTATTACAGT
TACGCGAGGTTAAGGCCTCACGTATACAACCAGAGGTAAAAAATGTGTCTATTCTTCCTCAACCATTAAT
TAATATGATAAAAGTGGATATGAGGACTGATTTAATAAATCCAATAGCAGGGTCATTATGTCAGACAGTG
CAAATGGAAAAACCTATTGCTAGAGACACTGAGGCATTCAAAAAACTTTTGCAACAGTTGGGTTCTCAAG
CCAGGCAGCATCATCCATGCAACGACGATTGTCGTACAATAAACCTCTCAAATATAGCAAATCATGTACA
CCTTGAGTCAAAATTACATCAAAAAATAAATGATGGTCATTTGCAGCAACCAGAGTTAAGTGTTAACGTG
CCAACCATGCCAACTAGTAGTCATGTATTTTTGCAAAAGCGTTTGGAAATCCAACATTTAATTCAAAGAC
TTCGTTGTGGAGACGTTTCACATGATTTTTTGGAAAAAGAGTTGGATAATCCCAGCACCCCAGCAGCCAC
AAAGGATGTCATTGCCACAGTGTTGAGTGAATATTCTCATTCTAAAAGAAATCCGGTGGTCACAGGCGAT
CCCAATATTTTTACCCAACAATCGTTTCTTCAGCCTCAATCAGTCCATCAGCACTACTCTCAAGAATTGC
ATTCGCAAAATACTGCTAACCATACGATTAATCAGCTAATTTCCCACGGTAACTCTCCAACTCCGTTGGC
ATTTACTCCTACTTCAGTTTTAAGAAAAATGACAGCCGATAAGGATACGCAATCACCAAGCACTTATTGT
CAGAACCCACAATATCATGTACACCAACAAAATGCCAAGCAAGTCGGTACTCGTGAGAACGTACTTGAGC
CACAGCTGACCGCAACAATGGCTGTACAGCCCCGAATGATATTAGGCGGTGGAAACTTTGCCATTGGCCA
AAACAATCAACATTTGTCTCCCAACATGTCACAAAGTCGTAATCAACAAGTGTTAAAGTGGACTTCTGGC
AATATGCAAATGGTCCACGGAAAAACATTTGGCCGACATATTCTGAAAGGAGGTCTTAATTCAATGCCGC
ATTCCAATTCTGCGCTTCCCTTTACTGCCCATAAAATTGAAATGCAACCCATTCATCAACCACATCTACA
GCAGCAGCAACATAGATTTAAAGCAGTTCAATCTGTGGAATCAAATCTGAATACCGAAAGTGTTCACCAA
AACATTACATCTCCTGTTGGATGGCACCAACTTTACATGCAACATCAGCAACAACATCATCACACACGAC
AGCAGCTTAGTCAAAGAGTGATTTATGGAGAAATGCACCGTCAATCAAATCCACAAATGTCTCCGCCAGT
CCCAGGTTTTTCTGACAGCTCCGATTCCGGTAATGTGATCAAAGCTAACAGCCTCACATCTCCTAGCTAC
CAGAGAGATGAGAGGATTTCATCACCAACCAATCAATTGGCGCAATGGTTTTCCCCTGAGCTTCTTGCAA
AAGCCTCTGCTGGAAAACTGCCACTTTTAAATGTGAACCAAGCACTCAGCTTGGAAGAATTTGAACGAAG
CATTCAACATTCCTCAGGCGTCGTGCATAACTAAGGCGGCCGCTCGAGTCTAGAGGGCCCGCGGTTCGAA
GGTAAGCCTATCCCTAACCCTCTCCTCGGTCTCGATTCTACGCGTACCGGTCATCATCACCATCACCATT
GAGTTTAAACCCGCTGATCAGCCTCGACTGTGCCTTCTAAGGCCTGAGCTCGCTGATCAGCCTCGATCGA
GGATCCAGACATGATAAGATACATTGATGAGTTTGGACAAACCACAACTAGAATGCAGTGAAAAAAATGC
TTTATTTGTGAAATTTGTGATGCTATTGCTTTATTTGTAACCATTATAAGCTGCAATAAACAAGTTAACA
ACAACAATTGCATTCATTTTATGTTTCAGGTTCAGGGGGAGGTGTGGGAGGTTTTTTAAAGCAAGTAAAA
CCTCTACAAATGTGGTATGGCTGATTATGATCAGTCGACCGATGCCCTTGAGAGCCTTCAACCCAGTCAG
CTCCTTCCGGTGGGCGCGGGGCATGACTATCGTCGCCGCACTTATGACTGTCTTCTTTATCATGCAACTC
GTAGGACAGGTGCCGGCAGCGCTCTGGGTCATTTTCGGCGAGGACCGCTTTCGCTGGAGCGCGACGATGA
TCGGCCTGTCGCTTGCGGTATTCGGAATCTTGCACGCCCTCGCTCAAGCCTTCGTCACTGGTCCCGCCAC
CAAACGTTTCGGCGAGAAGCAGGCCATTATCGCCGGCATGGCGGCCGACGCGCTGGGCTACGTCTTGCTG
GCGTTCGCGACGCGAGGCTGGATGGCCTTCCCCATTATGATTCTTCTCGCTTCCGGCGGCATCGGGATGC
CCGCGTTGCAGGCCATGCTGTCCAGGCAGGTAGATGACGACCATCAGGGACAGCTTCAAGGATCGCTCGC
GGCTCTTACCAGCCAGCAAAAGGCCAGGAACCGTAAAAAGGCCGCGTTGCTGGCGTTTTTCCATAGGCTC
CGCCCCCCTGACGAGCATCACAAAAATCGACGCTCAAGTCAGAGGTGGCGAAACCCGACAGGACTATAAA
GATACCAGGCGTTTCCCCCTGGAAGCTCCCTCGTGCGCTCTCCTGTTCCGACCCTGCCGCTTACCGGATA
CCTGTCCGCCTTTCTCCCTTCGGGAAGCGTGGCGCTTTCTCAATGCTCACGCTGTAGGTATCTCAGTTCG
GTGTAGGTCGTTCGCTCCAAGCTGGGCTGTGTGCACGAACCCCCCGTTCAGCCCGACCGCTGCGCCTTAT
CCGGTAACTATCGTCTTGAGTCCAACCCGGTAAGACACGACTTATCGCCACTGGCAGCAGCCACTGGTAA
CAGGATTAGCAGAGCGAGGTATGTAGGCGGTGCTACAGAGTTCTTGAAGTGGTGGCCTAACTACGGCTAC
ACTAGAAGGACAGTATTTGGTATCTGCGCTCTGCTGAAGCCAGTTACCTTCGGAAAAAGAGTTGGTAGCT
CTTGATCCGGCAAACAAACCACCGCTGGTAGCGGTGGTTTTTTTGTTTGCAAGCAGCAGATTACGCGCAG
AAAAAAAGGATCTCAAGAAGATCCTTTGATCTTTTCTACGGGGTCTGACGCTCAGTGGAACGAAAACTCA
CGTTAAGGGATTTTGGTCATGAGATTATCAAAAAGGATCTTCACCTAGATCCTTTTAAATTAAAAATGAA
GTTTTAAATCAATCTAAAGTATATATGAGTAAACTTGGTCTGACAGTTACCAATGCTTAATCAGTGAGGC
ACCTATCTCAGCGATCTGTCTATTTCGTTCATCCATAGTTGCCTGACTCCCCGTCGTGTAGATAACTACG
ATACGGGAGGGCTTACCATCTGGCCCCAGTGCTGCAATGATACCGCGAGACCCACGCTCACCGGCTCCAG
ATTTATCAGCAATAAACCAGCCAGCCGGAAGGGCCGAGCGCAGAAGTGGTCCTGCAACTTTATCCGCCTC
CATCCAGTCTATTAATTGTTGCCGGGAAGCTAGAGTAAGTAGTTCGCCAGTTAATAGTTTGCGCAACGTT
GTTGCCATTGCTGCAGGCATCGTGGTGTCACGCTCGTCGTTTGGTATGGCTTCATTCAGCTCCGGTTCCC
AACGATCAAGGCGAGTTACATGATCCCCCATGTTGTGCAAAAAAGCGGTTAGCTCCTTCGGTCCTCCGAT
CGTTGTCAGAAGTAAGTTGGCCGCAGTGTTATCACTCATGGTTATGGCAGCACTGCATAATTCTCTTACT
GTCATGCCATCCGTAAGATGCTTTTCTGTGACTGGTGAGTACTCAACCAAGTCATTCTGAGAATAGTGTA
TGCGGCGACCGAGTTGCTCTTGCCCGGCGTCAACACGGGATAATACCGCGCCACATAGCAGAACTTTAAA
AGTGCTCATCATTGGAAAACGTTCTTCGGGGCGAAAACTCTCAAGGATCTTACCGCTGTTGAGATCCAGT
TCGATGTAACCCACTCGTGCACCCAACTGATCTTCAGCATCTTTTACTTTCACCAGCGTTTCTGGGTGAG
CAAAAACAGGAAGGCAAAATGCCGCAAAAAAGGGAATAAGGGCGACACGGAAATGTTGAATACTCATACT
CTTCCTTTTTCAATATTATTGAAGCATTTATCAGGGTTATTGTCTCATGAGCGGATACATATTTGAATGT
ATTTAGAAAAATAAACAAATAGGGGTTCCGCGCACATTTCCCCGAAAAGTGCCACCTGACGTCTAAGAAA
CCATTATTATCATGACATTAACCTATAAAAATAGGCGTATCACGAGGCCCTTTCGT
Features (pLannotate 1.2.2; 11 found; start..end, strand, type, name):
     56..2568    +  promoter       Ac5 promoter: Drosophila melanogaster actin 5C promoter
   2588..2653    +  CDS            N (fragment): REGN_LAMBD - Experimental evidence at protein level: Swiss-Prot protein existence level 1. Plays a role as a transcriptional antitermination factor that allows the virus to initiate its lytic phase. Activates expression of the delayed viral early genes by modifying host RNA polymerase (RNAP) into a form that is resistant to termination signals. This antitermination function requires the host NusA protein which serves to stabilize the interaction between antitermination protein N and host RNA polymerase. From Escherichia phage lambda (Bacteriophage lambda).
   2678..2704    +  CDS            3xHA (fragment): three tandem HA epitope tags
   2945..4441    +  CDS            4E-T (fragment): 4ET_DROME - Experimental evidence at protein level: Swiss-Prot protein existence level 1. eIF4E1-binding protein that regulates translation and stability of mRNAs in processing bodies (P-bodies) (By similarity). Probably plays a role in P-bodies to coordinate the storage of translationally inactive mRNAs in the cytoplasm and prevent their degradation (By similarity). Acts as a binding platform for multiple RNA-binding proteins. Required for the formation of P-bodies (By similarity). From Drosophila melanogaster (Fruit fly).
   4481..4522    +  CDS            V5 tag: epitope tag from simian virus 5
   4622..4756    -  polyA_signal   SV40 poly(A) signal: SV40 polyadenylation signal
   4779..4863    -  CDS            large T antigen (fragment): large T antigen from SV40 (simian virus 40)
   4864..5334    +  CDS            TcR (fragment): tetracycline efflux protein; tet; confers resistance to tetracycline
   5378..5966    -  rep_origin     ori: high-copy-number ColE1/pMB1/pBR322/pUC origin of replication
   6137..6997    -  CDS            AmpR: β-lactamase; bla; confers resistance to ampicillin, carbenicillin, and related antibiotics
   6998..7102    -  promoter       AmpR promoter: bla
