[The description below was written by a language model from this plasmid's Addgene catalogue record and pLannotate feature annotations shown in this document.]
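Description:
pAc5.1B-lambdaN-HA-DmeIF4Ga_578-650-CG32016-E_T is an insect-cell expression plasmid. The catalogue lists its backbone as unknown, but the name and annotated parts point to a pAc5.1-type vector. Expression is driven by the constitutive Drosophila melanogaster actin 5C (Ac5) promoter and terminated by an SV40 polyadenylation signal, an arrangement suited to transfection of Drosophila cultured cells. In bacteria the plasmid replicates from a ColE1/pUC-type origin and is selected with ampicillin through the bla gene and its own promoter. The feature annotation calls this origin high-copy, whereas the catalogue lists the plasmid as low copy. Short fragments of a tetracycline resistance gene and of SV40 large T antigen are also annotated; these appear to be non-functional backbone remnants.

The open reading frame begins with the lambda N peptide, the RNA-binding portion of the phage antitermination protein, followed by an HA epitope tag. Downstream is a chimeric Drosophila insert: residues 578–650 of eIF4G joined to CG32016-E, which the annotation identifies as the eIF4E-binding protein 4E-T. The unannotated stretch between the HA tag and the 4E-T segment presumably holds the eIF4G fragment. The depositor notes that the CG32016-E portion carries five silent changes and three amino-acid substitutions (H117R, N148S, P315H) relative to the reference sequence. A V5 tag sequence lies after the insert, but the record does not say whether it is translated in frame.

Lambda N fusions are generally used to tether a protein to reporter mRNAs carrying BoxB hairpins. Together with the associated study of eIF4E-binding motifs in 4E-BPs, this suggests use in testing translational repression and eIF4E binding, although the stated purpose is only insect expression.
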