Addgene plasmid #147588: pAc5.1B-lambdaN-HA-DmeIF4Ga_578-650-CG32016-E_T
Purpose: Insect Expression of DmeIF4Ga_578-650-CG32016-E
Depositing lab: Elisa Izaurralde. Depositing organization: Max Planck Institute for Developmental Biology. Publication: 4E-BPs require non-canonical 4E-binding motifs and a lateral surface of eIF4E to repress translation. Igreja C, Peter D, Weiler C, Izaurralde E. Nat Commun. 2014 Sep 2;5:4790. doi: 10.1038/ncomms5790. PubMed 25179781.
Backbone
  Vector backbone: Unknown
  Vector type: Insect Expression
Growth in bacteria
  Bacterial resistance: Ampicillin, 100 μg/mL
  Growth temperature: 37°C
  Growth strain: DH5alpha
  Copy number: Low Copy
Gene/Insert
  Gene/Insert name: DmeIF4Ga_578-650-CG32016-E
  Species: D. melanogaster (fly)
  Mutation: CG32016-E 5 silent and three no silent mutations H117R, N148S and P315H compared to the sequence given by NCBI:NM_166800.1
  Entrez Gene: eIF4G1 (a.k.a. Dmel_CG10811, CG10811, Dmel\CG10811, EIF4G, EIF4G1, Eif4G, deIF4G, eIF-4G, eIF4G, eIF4g, eiF-4G, p200)
  Cloning method: Unknown
Terms and licenses: Academic/Nonprofit Terms; Industry Terms: Not Available to Industry
Depositor comments: DmEIF4G ORF extracted from NCBI: NM_079901.3. Plasmids from this collection were made available to the research community and donated after the lab closed. Please note that the sequence provided by the depositing laboratory may be theoretical/predicted or based on Sanger sequencing results. There may be discrepancies between sequencing results obtained by Addgene and the depositor sequence. If an Addgene verified sequence is not available, please contact before placing your order to request that our lab fully sequence the plasmid.
How to cite: pAc5.1B-lambdaN-HA-DmeIF4Ga_578-650-CG32016-E_T was a gift from Elisa Izaurralde (Addgene plasmid # 147588 ; http://n2t.net/addgene:147588 ; RRID:Addgene_147588)
